Addgene plasmid #20679: pHJ386
Depositing lab: Stephen Shaw. Depositing organization: National Cancer Institute (NCI). Publication: Phospholipase C-mediated hydrolysis of PIP2 releases ERM proteins from lymphocyte membrane. Hao JJ, Liu Y, Kruhlak M, Debell KE, Rellahan BL, Shaw S. J Cell Biol. 2009 Feb 9. 184(3):451-62. 10.1083/jcb.200807047 PubMed 19204146.
Backbone
  Vector backbone: pEGFP-N1
  Backbone size w/o insert (bp): 4700
  Vector type: Mammalian Expression
  Selectable markers: Neomycin (select with G418)
Growth in bacteria
  Bacterial resistance: Kanamycin, 50 μg/mL
  Growth temperature: 37°C
  Growth strain: DH5alpha
  Growth instructions: DH5a
  Copy number: High Copy
Gene/Insert
  Gene/Insert name: Moesin (alt name: MSN)
  Species: H. sapiens (human)
  Insert size (bp): 1731
  Mutation: Changed Lys 253, 254, 262, 263 to Asn; Changed Thr 558 to Asp
  GenBank ID: NM_002444
  Entrez Gene: MSN (a.k.a. HEL70, IMD50)
  Tag / fusion protein: GFP (C terminal on backbone)
  Cloning method: Restriction Enzyme; 5′ cloning site EcoRI (not destroyed); 3′ cloning site SalI (not destroyed)
  Sequencing primers: 5′ GTGCATAAGTCTGGCTAC; 3′ GATGAGCAGGATGAGAAT
Terms and licenses: Academic/Nonprofit Terms; Industry Terms: Not Available to Industry
How to cite: pHJ386 was a gift from Stephen Shaw (Addgene plasmid # 20679 ; http://n2t.net/addgene:20679 ; RRID:Addgene_20679)
