[The description below was written by a language model from this plasmid's Addgene catalogue record.]
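Description:
pHJ386 is a mammalian expression plasmid built on the pEGFP-N1 backbone (about 4.7 kb without insert) that encodes a mutant form of human moesin (MSN) fused at its C terminus to GFP. The roughly 1.7 kb moesin coding sequence was inserted between the EcoRI and SalI sites of the multiple cloning site, both of which remain intact, placing it in frame upstream of the backbone's GFP. The record does not list the promoter explicitly; the standard pEGFP-N1 backbone drives expression from the CMV immediate-early promoter. The plasmid is maintained at high copy in E. coli under kanamycin selection, and the same resistance cassette confers neomycin resistance in mammalian cells, allowing G418 selection of stable transfectants.

The moesin insert carries two sets of changes. Lysines 253, 254, 262 and 263 are replaced with asparagine, and threonine 558 is replaced with aspartate. Moesin is an ERM (ezrin/radixin/moesin) family protein that links the plasma membrane to the cortical actin cytoskeleton. The lysine cluster lies in the N-terminal FERM domain, and such substitutions are generally used to impair PIP2 binding, while T558D is commonly used as a phosphomimetic of the C-terminal regulatory threonine associated with the open, active conformation. Combining them lets the contribution of PIP2 binding be separated from that of C-terminal phosphorylation. In keeping with the associated study on phospholipase C-mediated PIP2 hydrolysis and release of ERM proteins from the lymphocyte membrane, the construct is suited to live or fixed-cell imaging of moesin-GFP localisation, comparing membrane association of this mutant with wild-type or singly mutated versions.
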