>Addgene plasmid #20679 | pHJ386 | addgene partial sequence | sequence record 26498 | 20679 with EGFP-N
TCCTCGCCCTTGCTCACCATGGTGGCGACCGGTGGATCCCGGGCCCGCGGTACCGTCGACGGCATAGACT
CAAATTCGTCAATGCGCTGCTTGGTGTTGCCCTGCCGGATCTGGCGCAGGTCCTTGTATTTGTCTCGGCC
CAGTCGCATGTTCTCAGCATGGATCATGTCATTGGCAGTCTTCTTGGACTCATCTCTGGCATTGGCCAGC
TCCGAAGTGAGGGCCTTCAGGTGCTTCTGCACACGCTCATTCTTCTCTGCCTCAGTGGTACGTTCCTCCT
CACTGCGGTCCTTGGCCATAGCATCAGCCCGTAGGTCAGCACTAGCCTCTGCCCCATTCTCATCCTGCTC
ATCCTGCTCATTCTCAGCAGGCTCTGCCACATGAGGTGTACTCATGGCAGTCTTCAGCTCAGCACGGGTC
TTCTCCAAGTCTTCCTGTACCATCTGGGCCTTCTGCTGCCACTCCACAGCCTCACTCTCCTTCTTCTGTC
GGGCCATCTCCAGCTGGGAGATTCGAGCTGTCAGCTCTGCCATTTCCAAGGCCAGCTGTTCCTGAGTCTT
TTTCTGGTCCCGGGAGGCCTGCAGCAAGGCCTCCTTGGCCTCTTCAGCTTCTTGACGCTCCTTGGCCAGC
TTTTCAGCCTCGCTCTGGGCACGCTTCCGTTCCTGCTCAAGTTCCAGANCCCTACGGGTCTGTTCTTCNN
NTTCTTGCTGANCCTTCNTANTCTGNTCCTCGATCTGCTTCAGCCTCTCCATCAGCTCCTCCTTCTCCCG
TTCAATCTTCTCNTTCTNCTTNNCNGCCATTTCACG
