>Addgene plasmid #20679 | pHJ386 | addgene partial sequence | sequence record 26499 | 20679 with hMoesin-R 5'-TCAGCTTCTTGACGCTCCTT
CTTCCGTTCCTGCTCAAGTTCCAGAGCCCTACGGGTCTGTTCTTCCAGTTCTTGCTGAGCCTTCTTAGTC
TGTTCCTCGATCTGCTTCAGCCTCTCCATCAGCTCCTCCTTCTCCCGTTCAATCTTCTCTTTCTCCTTCT
CTGCCATTTCACGCTTCTTCTTCTCATTTTCCAGCATAGCACGCTCCATCTGCTTCTGGTGCTTCTCCTC
CCGGGCCTGTGCCTTCATCTGCTGCACCTCAATGGTATCAGGCTTGCGACGGCGCATGTATAGTTCATGG
TTCCCCATGCACAAGGCCAAGATCCGCTTGTTAATCCGCAGCCGGGGAGCATAGAAGACGAAGTCCGGGG
CGTTGTTGTCAATGGGCTTGATGACAAAGTTGTTATCATTGAAAGAGATGTTCCTGATTTCACTCCAGGG
GAAGCCTATCTTGGGAGTTAGTCTGTCATTCTGCTCATAGATGTTGAGACCCAGGGCATCCACCCCCAGC
CACAGCTCTGAGCCTTTCTTGTTCTTGATGCTGAAGTAGTTCACACCATACATCTCCAGATCTTGAGCAA
TCTTCAGATATTCCAGGACAGCATCCTCCCTGAGCATGCCACGGTGTTCCTCATGCCACACCTGGATCC
